>Addgene plasmid #214690 | pDual_dsCas9_Blast_hs_NC_chr1 | addgene full sequence | sequence record 428775 | Addgene NGS Result
GTCGACGGATCGGGAGATCTCCCGATCCCCTATGGTGCACTCTCAGTACAATCTGCTCTGATGCCGCATA
GTTAAGCCAGTATCTGCTCCCTGCTTGTGTGTTGGAGGTCGCTGAGTAGTGCGCGAGCAAAATTTAAGCT
ACAACAAGGCAAGGCTTGACCGACAATTGCATGAAGAATCTGCTTAGGGTTAGGCGTTTTGCGCTGCTTC
GCGATGTACGGGCCAGATATACGCGTTGACATTGATTATTGACTAGTTATTAATAGTAATCAATTACGGG
GTCATTAGTTCATAGCCCATATATGGAGTTCCGCGTTACATAACTTACGGTAAATGGCCCGCCTGGCTGA
CCGCCCAACGACCCCCGCCCATTGACGTCAATAATGACGTATGTTCCCATAGTAACGCCAATAGGGACTT
TCCATTGACGTCAATGGGTGGAGTATTTACGGTAAACTGCCCACTTGGCAGTACATCAAGTGTATCATAT
GCCAAGTACGCCCCCTATTGACGTCAATGACGGTAAATGGCCCGCCTGGCATTATGCCCAGTACATGACC
TTATGGGACTTTCCTACTTGGCAGTACATCTACGTATTAGTCATCGCTATTACCATGGTGATGCGGTTTT
GGCAGTACATCAATGGGCGTGGATAGCGGTTTGACTCACGGGGATTTCCAAGTCTCCACCCCATTGACGT
CAATGGGAGTTTGTTTTGGCACCAAAATCAACGGGACTTTCCAAAATGTCGTAACAACTCCGCCCCATTG
ACGCAAATGGGCGGTAGGCGTGTACGGTGGGAGGTCTATATAAGCAGCGCGTTTTGCCTGTACTGGGTCT
CTCTGGTTAGACCAGATCTGAGCCTGGGAGCTCTCTGGCTAACTAGGGAACCCACTGCTTAAGCCTCAAT
AAAGCTTGCCTTGAGTGCTTCAAGTAGTGTGTGCCCGTCTGTTGTGTGACTCTGGTAACTAGAGATCCCT
CAGACCCTTTTAGTCAGTGTGGAAAATCTCTAGCAGTGGCGCCCGAACAGGGACTTGAAAGCGAAAGGGA
AACCAGAGGAGCTCTCTCGACGCAGGACTCGGCTTGCTGAAGCGCGCACGGCAAGAGGCGAGGGGCGGCG
ACTGGTGAGTACGCCAAAAATTTTGACTAGCGGAGGCTAGAAGGAGAGAGATGGGTGCGAGAGCGTCAGT
ATTAAGCGGGGGAGAATTAGATCGCGATGGGAAAAAATTCGGTTAAGGCCAGGGGGAAAGAAAAAATATA
AATTAAAACATATAGTATGGGCAAGCAGGGAGCTAGAACGATTCGCAGTTAATCCTGGCCTGTTAGAAAC
ATCAGAAGGCTGTAGACAAATACTGGGACAGCTACAACCATCCCTTCAGACAGGATCAGAAGAACTTAGA
TCATTATATAATACAGTAGCAACCCTCTATTGTGTGCATCAAAGGATAGAGATAAAAGACACCAAGGAAG
CTTTAGACAAGATAGAGGAAGAGCAAAACAAAAGTAAGACCACCGCACAGCAAGCGGCCGCTGATCTTCA
GACCTGGAGGAGGAGATATGAGGGACAATTGGAGAAGTGAATTATATAAATATAAAGTAGTAAAAATTGA
ACCATTAGGAGTAGCACCCACCAAGGCAAAGAGAAGAGTGGTGCAGAGAGAAAAAAGAGCAGTGGGAATA
GGAGCTTTGTTCCTTGGGTTCTTGGGAGCAGCAGGAAGCACTATGGGCGCAGCGTCAATGACGCTGACGG
TACAGGCCAGACAATTATTGTCTGGTATAGTGCAGCAGCAGAACAATTTGCTGAGGGCTATTGAGGCGCA
ACAGCATCTGTTGCAACTCACAGTCTGGGGCATCAAGCAGCTCCAGGCAAGAATCCTGGCTGTGGAAAGA
TACCTAAAGGATCAACAGCTCCTGGGGATTTGGGGTTGCTCTGGAAAACTCATTTGCACCACTGCTGTGC
CTTGGAATGCTAGTTGGAGTAATAAATCTCTGGAACAGATTTGGAATCACACGACCTGGATGGAGTGGGA
CAGAGAAATTAACAATTACACAAGCTTAATACACTCCTTAATTGAAGAATCGCAAAACCAGCAAGAAAAG
AATGAACAAGAATTATTGGAATTAGATAAATGGGCAAGTTTGTGGAATTGGTTTAACATAACAAATTGGC
TGTGGTATATAAAATTATTCATAATGATAGTAGGAGGCTTGGTAGGTTTAAGAATAGTTTTTGCTGTACT
TTCTATAGTGAATAGAGTTAGGCAGGGATATTCACCATTATCGTTTCAGACCCACCTCCCAACCCCGAGG
GGACCCGACAGGCCCGAAGGAATAGAAGAAGAAGGTGGAGAGAGAGACAGAGACAGATCCATTCGATTAG
TGAACGGATCGGCACTGCGTGCGCCAATTCTGCAGACAAATGGCAGTATTCATCCACAATTTTAAAAGAA
AAGGGGGGATTGGGGGGTACAGTGCAGGGGAAAGAATAGTAGACATAATAGCAACAGACATACAAACTAA
AGAATTACAAAAACAAATTACAAAAATTCAAAATTTTCGGGTTTATTACAGGGACAGCAGAGATCCAGTT
TGGTTAATTAAGGTACCGAGGGCCTATTTCCCATGATTCCTTCATATTTGCATATACGATACAAGGCTGT
TAGAGAGATAATTAGAATTAATTTGACTGTAAACACAAAGATATTAGTACAAAATACGTGACGTAGAAAG
TAATAATTTCTTGGGTAGTTTGCAGTTTTAAAATTATGTTTTAAAATGGACTATCATATGCTTACCGTAA
CTTGAAAGTATTTCGATTTCTTGGCTTTATATATCTTGTGGAAAGGACGAAACCTGCATTGTTGTTATAG
TGTGAGTGGTTTTAGAGCTAGAAATAGCAAGTTAAAATAAGGCTAGTCCGTTATCAACTTGAAAAAGTGG
CACCGAGTCGGTGCTTTTTTGTTTTAGAGCTAGAAATAGCAAGTTAAAATAAGGCTAGTCCGTTTTTAGC
GCGTGCGCCAATTCTGCAGACAAATGGCTCTAGAGAGGGCCTATTTCCCATGATTCCTTCATATTTGCAT
ATACGATACAAGGCTGTTAGAGAGATAATTGGAATTAATTTGACTGTAAACACAAAGATATTAGTACAAA
ATACGTGACGTAGAAAGTAATAATTTCTTGGGTAGTTTGCAGTTTTAAAATTATGTTTTAAAATGGACTA
TCATATGCTTACCGTAACTTGAAAGTATTTCGATTTCTTGGCTTTATATATCTTGTGGAAAGGACCGTCT
CTAGAAATCATCCTAGACTTAAGTTTTAGAGCTAGAAATAGCAAGTTAAAATAAGGCTAGTCCGTTATCA
ACTTGAAAAAGTGGCACCGAGTCGGTGCTTTTTTGAATTCGCTAGCTAGGTCTTGAAAGGAGTGGGAATT
GGCTCCGGTGCCCGTCAGTGGGCAGAGCGCACATCGCCCACAGTCCCCGAGAAGTTGGGGGGAGGGGTCG
GCAATTGATCCGGTGCCTAGAGAAGGTGGCGCGGGGTAAACTGGGAAAGTGATGTCGTGTACTGGCTCCG
CCTTTTTCCCGAGGGTGGGGGAGAACCGTATATAAGTGCAGTAGTCGCCGTGAACGTTCTTTTTCGCAAC
GGGTTTGCCGCCAGAACACAGGACCGGTTCTAGAGCCACCATGGGAGTGCAGGTGGAAACCATCTCCCCA
GGTGACGGGCGCACCTTCCCCAAGCGCGGCCAGACCTGTGTGGTGCACTACACCGGGATGCTTGAAGATG
GAAAGAAAGTCGATTCCTCCCGGGACAGAAACAAGCCCTTTAAGTTTATGCTAGGCAAGCAGGAGGTGAT
CCGAGGCTGGGAAGAAGGGGTTGCCCAGATGAGTGTGGGTCAGAGAGCCAAACTGACTATATCTCCAGAT
TATGCCTATGGTGCCACTGGGCACCCAGGCATCATCCCACCACATGCCACTCTCGTCTTCGATGTGGAGC
TTCTAAAACCGGAACCGGCTAGCATGGACAAGAAGTACAGCATCGGCCTGGACATCGGCACCAACTCTGT
GGGCTGGGCCGTGATCACCGACGAGTACAAGGTGCCCAGCAAGAAATTCAAGGTGCTGGGCAACACCGAC
CGGCACAGCATCAAGAAGAACCTGATCGGAGCCCTGCTGTTCGACAGCGGCGAAACAGCCGAGGCCACCC
GGCTGAAGAGAACCGCCAGAAGAAGATACACCAGACGGAAGAACCGGATCTGCTATCTGCAAGAGATCTT
CAGCAACGAGATGGCCAAGGTGGACGACAGCTTCTTCCACAGACTGGAAGAGTCCTTCCTGGTGGAAGAG
GATAAGAAGCACGAGCGGCACCCCATCTTCGGCAACATCGTGGACGAGGTGGCCTACCACGAGAAGTACC
CCACCATCTACCACCTGAGAAAGAAACTGGTGGACAGCACCGACAAGGCCGACCTGCGGCTGATCTATCT
GGCCCTGGCCCACATGATCAAGTTCCGGGGCCACTTCCTGATCGAGGGCGACCTGAACCCCGACAACAGC
GACGTGGACAAGCTGTTCATCCAGCTGGTGCAGACCTACAACCAGCTGTTCGAGGAAAACCCCATCAACG
CCAGCGGCGTGGACGCCAAGGCCATCCTGTCTGCCAGACTGAGCAAGAGCAGACGGCTGGAAAATCTGAT
CGCCCAGCTGCCCGGCGAGAAGAAGAATGGCCTGTTCGGAAACCTGATTGCCCTGAGCCTGGGCCTGACC
CCCAACTTCAAGAGCAACTTCGACCTGGCCGAGGATGCCAAACTGCAGCTGAGCAAGGACACCTACGACG
ACGACCTGGACAACCTGCTGGCCCAGATCGGCGACCAGTACGCCGACCTGTTTCTGGCCGCCAAGAACCT
GTCCGACGCCATCCTGCTGAGCGACATCCTGAGAGTGAACACCGAGATCACCAAGGCCCCCCTGAGCGCC
TCTATGATCAAGAGATACGACGAGCACCACCAGGACCTGACCCTGCTGAAAGCTCTCGTGCGGCAGCAGC
TGCCTGAGAAGTACAAAGAGATTTTCTTCGACCAGAGCAAGAACGGCTACGCCGGCTACATTGACGGCGG
AGCCAGCCAGGAAGAGTTCTACAAGTTCATCAAGCCCATCCTGGAAAAGATGGACGGCACCGAGGAACTG
CTCGTGAAGCTGAACAGAGAGGACCTGCTGCGGAAGCAGCGGACCTTCGACAACGGCAGCATCCCCCACC
AGATCCACCTGGGAGAGCTGCACGCCATTCTGCGGCGGCAGGAAGATTTTTACCCATTCCTGAAGGACAA
CCGGGAAAAGATCGAGAAGATCCTGACCTTCCGCATCCCCTACTACGTGGGCCCTCTGGCCAGGGGAAAC
AGCAGATTCGCCTGGATGACCAGAAAGAGCGAGGAAACCATCACCCCCTGGAACTTCGAGGAAGTGGTGG
ACAAGGGCGCTTCCGCCCAGAGCTTCATCGAGCGGATGACCAACTTCGATAAGAACCTGCCCAACGAGAA
GGTGCTGCCCAAGCACAGCCTGCTGTACGAGTACTTCACCGTGTATAACGAGCTGACCAAAGTGAAATAC
GTGACCGAGGGAATGAGAAAGCCCGCCTTCCTGAGCGGCGAGCAGAAAAAGGCCATCGTGGACCTGCTGT
TCAAGACCAACCGGAAAGTGACCGTGAAGCAGCTGAAAGAGGACTACTTCAAGAAAATCGAGTGCTTCGA
CTCCGTGGAAATCTCCGGCGTGGAAGATCGGTTCAACGCCTCCCTGGGCACATACCACGATCTGCTGAAA
ATTATCAAGGACAAGGACTTCCTGGACAATGAGGAAAACGAGGACATTCTGGAAGATATCGTGCTGACCC
TGACACTGTTTGAGGACAGAGAGATGATCGAGGAACGGCTGAAAACCTATGCCCACCTGTTCGACGACAA
AGTGATGAAGCAGCTGAAGCGGCGGAGATACACCGGCTGGGGCAGGCTGAGCCGGAAGCTGATCAACGGC
ATCCGGGACAAGCAGTCCGGCAAGACAATCCTGGATTTCCTGAAGTCCGACGGCTTCGCCAACAGAAACT
TCATGCAGCTGATCCACGACGACAGCCTGACCTTTAAAGAGGACATCCAGAAAGCCCAGGTGTCCGGCCA
GGGCGATAGCCTGCACGAGCACATTGCCAATCTGGCCGGCAGCCCCGCCATTAAGAAGGGCATCCTGCAG
ACAGTGAAGGTGGTGGACGAGCTCGTGAAAGTGATGGGCCGGCACAAGCCCGAGAACATCGTGATCGAAA
TGGCCAGAGAGAACCAGACCACCCAGAAGGGACAGAAGAACAGCCGCGAGAGAATGAAGCGGATCGAAGA
GGGCATCAAAGAGCTGGGCAGCCAGATCCTGAAAGAACACCCCGTGGAAAACACCCAGCTGCAGAACGAG
AAGCTGTACCTGTACTACCTGCAGAATGGGCGGGATATGTACGTGGACCAGGAACTGGACATCAACCGGC
TGTCCGACTACGATGTGGACCATATCGTGCCTCAGAGCTTTCTGAAGGACGACTCCATCGACAACAAGGT
GCTGACCAGAAGCGACAAGAACCGGGGCAAGAGCGACAACGTGCCCTCCGAAGAGGTCGTGAAGAAGATG
AAGAACTACTGGCGGCAGCTGCTGAACGCCAAGCTGATTACCCAGAGAAAGTTCGACAATCTGACCAAGG
CCGAGAGAGGCGGCCTGAGCGAACTGGATAAGGCCGGCTTCATCAAGAGACAGCTGGTGGAAACCCGGCA
GATCACAAAGCACGTGGCACAGATCCTGGACTCCCGGATGAACACTAAGTACGACGAGAATGACAAGCTG
ATCCGGGAAGTGAAAGTGATCACCCTGAAGTCCAAGCTGGTGTCCGATTTCCGGAAGGATTTCCAGTTTT
ACAAAGTGCGCGAGATCAACAACTACCACCACGCCCACGACGCCTACCTGAACGCCGTCGTGGGAACCGC
CCTGATCAAAAAGTACCCTAAGCTGGAAAGCGAGTTCGTGTACGGCGACTACAAGGTGTACGACGTGCGG
AAGATGATCGCCAAGAGCGAGCAGGAAATCGGCAAGGCTACCGCCAAGTACTTCTTCTACAGCAACATCA
TGAACTTTTTCAAGACCGAGATTACCCTGGCCAACGGCGAGATCCGGAAGCGGCCTCTGATCGAGACAAA
CGGCGAAACCGGGGAGATCGTGTGGGATAAGGGCCGGGATTTTGCCACCGTGCGGAAAGTGCTGAGCATG
CCCCAAGTGAATATCGTGAAAAAGACCGAGGTGCAGACAGGCGGCTTCAGCAAAGAGTCTATCCTGCCCA
AGAGGAACAGCGATAAGCTGATCGCCAGAAAGAAGGACTGGGACCCTAAGAAGTACGGCGGCTTCGACAG
CCCCACCGTGGCCTATTCTGTGCTGGTGGTGGCCAAAGTGGAAAAGGGCAAGTCCAAGAAACTGAAGAGT
GTGAAAGAGCTGCTGGGGATCACCATCATGGAAAGAAGCAGCTTCGAGAAGAATCCCATCGACTTTCTGG
AAGCCAAGGGCTACAAAGAAGTGAAAAAGGACCTGATCATCAAGCTGCCTAAGTACTCCCTGTTCGAGCT
GGAAAACGGCCGGAAGAGAATGCTGGCCTCTGCCGGCGAACTGCAGAAGGGAAACGAACTGGCCCTGCCC
TCCAAATATGTGAACTTCCTGTACCTGGCCAGCCACTATGAGAAGCTGAAGGGCTCCCCCGAGGATAATG
AGCAGAAACAGCTGTTTGTGGAACAGCACAAGCACTACCTGGACGAGATCATCGAGCAGATCAGCGAGTT
CTCCAAGAGAGTGATCCTGGCCGACGCTAATCTGGACAAAGTGCTGTCCGCCTACAACAAGCACCGGGAT
AAGCCCATCAGAGAGCAGGCCGAGAATATCATCCACCTGTTTACCCTGACCAATCTGGGAGCCCCTGCCG
CCTTCAAGTACTTTGACACCACCATCGACCGGAAGAGGTACACCAGCACCAAAGAGGTGCTGGACGCCAC
CCTGATCCACCAGAGCATCACCGGCCTGTACGAGACACGGATCGACCTGTCTCAGCTGGGAGGCGACAAG
CGACCTGCCGCCACAAAGAAGGCTGGACAGGCTAAGAAGAAGAAAGATTACAAAGACGATGACGATAAGG
GATCCGGAGCTACTAACTTCAGCCTGCTGAAGCAGGCTGGGGACGTGGAGGAGAACCCTGGACCTAGGAT
GGCCAAGCCTTTGTCTCAAGAAGAATCCACCCTCATTGAAAGAGCAACGGCTACAATCAACAGCATCCCC
ATCTCTGAAGACTACAGCGTCGCCAGCGCAGCTCTCTCTAGCGACGGCCGCATCTTCACTGGTGTCAATG
TATATCATTTTACTGGGGGACCTTGTGCAGAACTCGTGGTGCTGGGCACTGCTGCTGCTGCGGCAGCTGG
CAACCTGACTTGTATCGTCGCGATCGGAAATGAGAACAGGGGCATCTTGAGCCCCTGCGGACGGTGCCGA
CAGGTGCTTCTCGATCTGCATCCTGGGATCAAAGCCATAGTGAAGGACAGTGATGGACAGCCGACGGCAG
TTGGGATTCGTGAATTGCTGCCCTCTGGTTATGTGTGGGAGGGCGATCCTAAGTCGACAATCAACCTCTG
GATTACAAAATTTGTGAAAGATTGACTGGTATTCTTAACTATGTTGCTCCTTTTACGCTATGTGGATACG
CTGCTTTAATGCCTTTGTATCATGCTATTGCTTCCCGTATGGCTTTCATTTTCTCCTCCTTGTATAAATC
CTGGTTGCTGTCTCTTTATGAGGAGTTGTGGCCCGTTGTCAGGCAACGTGGCGTGGTGTGCACTGTGTTT
GCTGACGCAACCCCCACTGGTTGGGGCATTGCCACCACCTGTCAGCTCCTTTCCGGGACTTTCGCTTTCC
CCCTCCCTATTGCCACGGCGGAACTCATCGCCGCCTGCCTTGCCCGCTGCTGGACAGGGGCTCGGCTGTT
GGGCACTGACAATTCCGTGGTGTTGTCGGGGAAATCATCGTCCTTTCCTTGGCTGCTCGCCTGTGTTGCC
ACCTGGATTCTGCGCGGGACGTCCTTCTGCTACGTCCCTTCGGCCCTCAATCCAGCGGACCTTCCTTCCC
GCGGCCTGCTGCCGGCTCTGCGGCCTCTTCCGCGTCTTCGCCTTCGCCCTCAGACGAGTCGGATCTCCCT
TTGGGCCGCCTCCCCGCGTCGACTTTAAGACCAATGACTTACAAGGCAGCTGTAGATCTTAGCCACTTTT
TAAAAGAAAAGGGGGGACTGGAAGGGCTAATTCACTCCCAACGAAGACAAGATCTGCTTTTTGCTTGTAC
TGGGTCTCTCTGGTTAGACCAGATCTGAGCCTGGGAGCTCTCTGGCTAACTAGGGAACCCACTGCTTAAG
CCTCAATAAAGCTTGCCTTGAGTGCTTCAAGTAGTGTGTGCCCGTCTGTTGTGTGACTCTGGTAACTAGA
GATCCCTCAGACCCTTTTAGTCAGTGTGGAAAATCTCTAGCAGGGCCCGTTTAAACCCGCTGATCAGCCT
CGACTGTGCCTTCTAGTTGCCAGCCATCTGTTGTTTGCCCCTCCCCCGTGCCTTCCTTGACCCTGGAAGG
TGCCACTCCCACTGTCCTTTCCTAATAAAATGAGGAAATTGCATCGCATTGTCTGAGTAGGTGTCATTCT
ATTCTGGGGGGTGGGGTGGGGCAGGACAGCAAGGGGGAGGATTGGGAAGACAATAGCAGGCATGCTGGGG
ATGCGGTGGGCTCTATGGCTTCTGAGGCGGAAAGAACCAGCTGGGGCTCTAGGGGGTATCCCC
[124 nt withheld, positions 9864-9987]
C
[91 nt withheld, positions 9989-10079]
A
[49 nt withheld, positions 10081-10129]
CCTTTGACGTTGGAGTCCACGTTCTTT
[37 nt withheld, positions 10157-10193]
ACCCTATCTCGGTCTATTCTTTTGATTTATAAGGGATTTTGCCGATTTCGGCCTATTGGTTAAAAAATGA
GCTGATTTAACAAAAATTTAACGCGAATTAATTCTGTGGAATGTGTGTCAGTTAGGGTGTGGAAAGTCCC
CAGGCTCCCCAGCAGGCAGAAGTATGCAAAGCATGCATCTCAATTAGTCAGCAACCAGGTGTGGAAAGTC
CCCAGGCTCCCCAGCAGGCAGAAGTATGCAAAGCATGCATCTCAATTAGTCAGCAACCATAGTCCCGCCC
CTAACTCCGCCCATCCCGCCCCTAACTCCGCCCAGTTCCGCCCATTCTCCGCCCCATGGCTGACTAATTT
TTTTTATTTATGCAGAGGCCGAGGCCGCCTCTGCCTCTGAGCTATTCCAGAAGTAGTGAGGAGGCTTTTT
TGGAGGCCTAGGCTTTTGCAAAAAGCTCCCGGGAGCTTGTATATCCATTTTCGGATCTGATCAGCACGTG
TTGACAATTAATCATCGGCATAGTATATCGGCATAGTATAATACGACAAGGTGAGGAACTAAACCATGGC
CAAGTTGACCAGTGCCGTTCCGGTGCTCACCGCGCGCGACGTCGCCGGAGCGGTCGAGTTCTGGACCGAC
CGGCTCGGGTTCTCCCGGGACTTCGTGGAGGACGACTTCGCCGGTGTGGTCCGGGACGACGTGACCCTGT
TCATCAGCGCGGTCCAGGACCAGGTGGTGCCGGACAACACCCTGGCCTGGGTGTGGGTGCGCGGCCTGGA
CGAGCTGTACGCCGAGTGGTCGGAGGTCGTGTCCACGAACTTCCGGGACGCCTCCGGGCCGGCCATGACC
GAGATCGGCGAGCAGCCGTGGGGGCGGGAGTTCGCCCTGCGCGACCCGGCCGGCAACTGCGTGCACTTCG
TGGCCGAGGAGCAGGACTGACACGTGCTACGAGATTTCGATTCCACCGCCGCCTTCTATGAAAGGTTGGG
CTTCGGAATCGTTTTCCGGGACGCCGGCTGGATGATCCTCCAGCGCGGGGATCTCATGCTGGAGTTCTTC
GCCCACCCCAACTTGTTTATTGCAGCTTATAATGGTTACAAATAAAGCAATAGCATCACAAATTTCACAA
ATAAAGCATTTTTTTCACTGCATTCTAGTTGTGGTTTGTCCAAACTCATCAATGTATCTTATCATGTCTG
TATACCGTCGACCTCTAGCTAGAGCTTGGCGTAATCATGGTCATAGCTGTTTCCTGTGTGAAATTGTTAT
CCGCTCACAATTCCACACAACATACGAGCCGGAAGCATAAAGTGTAAAGCCTGGGGTGCCTAATGAGTGA
GCTAACTCACATTAATTGCGTTGCGCTCACTGCCCGCTTTCCAGTCGGGAAACCTGTCGTGCCAGCTGCA
TTAATGAATCGGCCAACGCGCGGGGAGAGGCGGTTTGCGTATTGGGCGCTCTTCCGCTTCCTCGCTCACT
GACTCGCTGCGCTCGGTCGTTCGGCTGCGGCGAGCGGTATCAGCTCACTCAAAGGCGGTAATACGGTTAT
CCACAGAATCAGGGGATAACGCAGGAAAGAACATGTGAGCAAAAGGCCAGCAAAAGGCCAGGAACCGTAA
AAAGGCCGCGTTGCTGGCGTTTTTCCATAGGCTCCGCCCCCCTGACGAGCATCACAAAAATCGACGCTCA
AGTCAGAGGTGGCGAAACCCGACAGGACTATAAAGATACCAGGCGTTTCCCCCTGGAAGCTCCCTCGTGC
GCTCTCCTGTTCCGACCCTGCCGCTTACCGGATACCTGTCCGCCTTTCTCCCTTCGGGAAGCGTGGCGCT
TTCTCATAGCTCACGCTGTAGGTATCTCAGTTCGGTGTAGGTCGTTCGCTCCAAGCTGGGCTGTGTGCAC
GAACCCCCCGTTCAGCCCGACCGCTGCGCCTTATCCGGTAACTATCGTCTTGAGTCCAACCCGGTAAGAC
ACGACTTATCGCCACTGGCAGCAGCCACTGGTAACAGGATTAGCAGAGCGAGGTATGTAGGCGGTGCTAC
AGAGTTCTTGAAGTGGTGGCCTAACTACGGCTACACTAGAAGAACAGTATTTGGTATCTGCGCTCTGCTG
AAGCCAGTTACCTTCGGAAAAAGAGTTGGTAGCTCTTGATCCGGCAAACAAACCACCGCTGGTAGCGGTG
GTTTTTTTGTTTGCAAGCAGCAGATTACGCGCAGAAAAAAAGGATCTCAAGAAGATCCTTTGATCTTTTC
TACGGGGTCTGACGCTCAGTGGAACGAAAACTCACGTTAAGGGATTTTGGTCATGAGATTATCAAAAAGG
ATCTTCACCTAGATCCTTTTAAATTAAAAATGAAGTTTTAAATCAATCTAAAGTATATATGAGTAAACTT
GGTCTGACAGTTACCAATGCTTAATCAGTGAGGCACCTATCTCAGCGATCTGTCTATTTCGTTCATCCAT
AGTTGCCTGACTCCCCGTCGTGTAGATAACTACGATACGGGAGGGCTTACCATCTGGCCCCAGTGCTGCA
ATGATACCGCGAGACCCACGCTCACCGGCTCCAGATTTATCAGCAATAAACCAGCCAGCCGGAAGGGCCG
AGCGCAGAAGTGGTCCTGCAACTTTATCCGCCTCCATCCAGTCTATTAATTGTTGCCGGGAAGCTAGAGT
AAGTAGTTCGCCAGTTAATAGTTTGCGCAACGTTGTTGCCATTGCTACAGGCATCGTGGTGTCACGCTCG
TCGTTTGGTATGGCTTCATTCAGCTCCGGTTCCCAACGATCAAGGCGAGTTACATGATCCCCCATGTTGT
GCAAAAAAGCGGTTAGCTCCTTCGGTCCTCCGATCGTTGTCAGAAGTAAGTTGGCCGCAGTGTTATCACT
CATGGTTATGGCAGCACTGCATAATTCTCTTACTGTCATGCCATCCGTAAGATGCTTTTCTGTGACTGGT
GAGTACTCAACCAAGTCATTCTGAGAATAGTGTATGCGGCGACCGAGTTGCTCTTGCCCGGCGTCAATAC
GGGATAATACCGCGCCACATAGCAGAACTTTAAAAGTGCTCATCATTGGAAAACGTTCTTCGGGGCGAAA
ACTCTCAAGGATCTTACCGCTGTTGAGATCCAGTTCGATGTAACCCACTCGTGCACCCAACTGATCTTCA
GCATCTTTTACTTTCACCAGCGTTTCTGGGTGAGCAAAAACAGGAAGGCAAAATGCCGCAAAAAAGGGAA
TAAGGGCGACACGGAAATGTTGAATACTCATACTCTTCCTTTTTCAATATTATTGAAGCATTTATCAGGG
TTATTGTCTCATGAGCGGATACATATTTGAATGTATTTAGAAAAATAAACAAATAGGGGTTCCGCGCACA
TTTCCCCGAAAAGTGCCACCTGAC
Features (pLannotate 1.2.2; 37 found; start..end, strand, type, name):
     31..83      -  misc_feature   bom (fragment): basis of mobility region from pBR322
    238..617     +  enhancer       CMV enhancer: human cytomegalovirus immediate early enhancer
    618..817     +  promoter       CMV promoter: human cytomegalovirus (CMV) immediate early promoter
    835..1015    +  LTR            5' LTR (truncated): truncated 5' long terminal repeat (LTR) from HIV-1
   1062..1187    +  misc_feature   HIV-1 Ψ: packaging signal of human immunodeficiency virus type 1
   1171..1534    +  CDS            HIV-1 gag (fragment): gag protein from human immunodeficiency virus 1; gag
   1680..1913    +  misc_feature   RRE: The Rev response element (RRE) of HIV-1 allows for Rev-dependent mRNA export from the nucleus to the cytoplasm.
   2290..2390    +  CDS            Rev (fragment): human immunodeficiency virus 1 (HIV-1) Rev protein; rev; enhances nuclear export of unspliced and incompletely spliced viral mRNAs
   2440..2557    +  misc_feature   cPPT/CTS: central polypurine tract and central termination sequence of HIV-1
   2608..2848    +  promoter       U6 promoter: RNA polymerase III promoter for human U6 snRNA
   2879..2954    +  misc_RNA       gRNA scaffold: guide RNA scaffold for the Streptococcus pyogenes CRISPR/Cas9 system
   2961..3004    +  misc_RNA       gRNA scaffold (fragment): guide RNA scaffold for the Streptococcus pyogenes CRISPR/Cas9 system
   3045..3285    +  promoter       U6 promoter: RNA polymerase III promoter for human U6 snRNA
   3313..3388    +  misc_RNA       gRNA scaffold: guide RNA scaffold for the Streptococcus pyogenes CRISPR/Cas9 system
   3406..3424    +  CDS            small t antigen (fragment): SV40 (simian virus 40) small t antigen
   3450..3661    +  promoter       EF-1α core promoter: core promoter for human elongation factor EF-1α
   3681..4004    +  CDS            DD: destabilization domain that can be stabilized by Shield1 in the ProteoTuner™ system L106P mutant of FKBP12
   4014..8117    +  CDS            Cas9: Cas9 (Csn1) endonuclease from the Streptococcus pyogenes Type II CRISPR/Cas system generates RNA-guided double strand breaks in DNA
   8259..8654    +  CDS            BSD: blasticidin S deaminase; Aspergillus terreus BSD; confers resistance to blasticidin
   8669..9257    +  misc_feature   WPRE: woodchuck hepatitis virus posttranscriptional regulatory element
   9308..9327    +  misc_feature   cPPT/CTS (fragment): central polypurine tract and central termination sequence of HIV-1
   9329..9562    +  LTR            3' LTR (ΔU3): self-inactivating 3' long terminal repeat (LTR) from HIV-1
   9594..9818    +  polyA_signal   bGH poly(A) signal: bovine growth hormone polyadenylation signal
   9822..9843    +  promoter       SV40 promoter (fragment): SV40 enhancer and early promoter
   9864..10292   +  rep_origin     f1 ori (sequence partly withheld): f1 bacteriophage origin of replication; arrow indicates direction of (+) strand synthesis
  10306..10635   +  promoter       SV40 promoter: SV40 enhancer and early promoter
  10683..10730   +  promoter       EM7 promoter: synthetic bacterial promoter&nbsp
  10749..11123   +  CDS            BleoR: antibiotic-binding protein; Sh ble from Streptoalloteichus hindustanus; confers resistance to bleomycin, phleomycin, and Zeocin™
  11133..11258   +  CDS            ble (fragment): BLE_KLEPN - Experimental evidence at protein level: Swiss-Prot protein existence level 1. Binding protein with a strong affinity to the bleomycin family of antibiotics. Binds to CL990; an antimitotic-antibiotic compound. From Klebsiella pneumoniae.
  11253..11374   +  polyA_signal   SV40 poly(A) signal: SV40 polyadenylation signal
  11445..11467   -  protein_bind   lac operator (fragment): The lac repressor binds to the lac operator to inhibit transcription in E. coli. This inhibition can be relieved by adding lactose or isopropyl-β-D-thiogalactopyranoside (IPTG). lac repressor encoded by lacI
  11471..11501   -  promoter       lac promoter: promoter for the E. coli lac operon
  11516..11537   -  protein_bind   CAP binding site: CAP binding activates transcription in the presence of cAMP. E. coli catabolite activator protein
  11550..11642   -  CDS            lacI (fragment): lac repressor; lacI; The lac repressor binds to the lac operator to inhibit transcription in E. coli. This inhibition can be relieved by adding lactose or isopropyl-β-D-thiogalactopyranoside (IPTG).
  11825..12413   -  rep_origin     ori: high-copy-number ColE1/pMB1/pBR322/pUC origin of replication
  12584..13444   -  CDS            AmpR: β-lactamase; bla; confers resistance to ampicillin, carbenicillin, and related antibiotics
  13445..13549   -  promoter       AmpR promoter: bla
