[The description below was written by a language model from this plasmid's Addgene catalogue record and pLannotate feature annotations shown in this document.]
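Description:
pDual_dsCas9_Blast_hs_NC_chr1 is a 13.6 kb third-generation-style, self-inactivating HIV-1 lentiviral CRISPR vector built on the pDual_dsCas9_Blast backbone. It serves as a negative control, carrying two sgRNAs directed at a non-coding region of human chromosome 1. In bacteria it replicates from a high-copy ColE1/pUC-type origin and is selected with ampicillin through the AmpR β-lactamase gene; an f1 origin is also present. Outside the viral genome, the backbone carries an SV40/EM7-driven BleoR cassette with an SV40 poly(A) signal, which would not be packaged into virus.

Viral genomic RNA is transcribed from a CMV enhancer/promoter fused to a truncated 5' LTR. It contains the Ψ packaging signal, RRE and cPPT/CTS, and ends in a ΔU3 3' LTR followed by a bGH poly(A) signal. Between the LTRs, two human U6 promoters each drive a guide joined to an S. pyogenes gRNA scaffold, so both guides are expressed from one integrated provirus. An additional partial scaffold annotation lies between the two cassettes.

Downstream, an EF-1α core promoter drives Cas9 fused at its N-terminus to the FKBP12 L106P destabilization domain. This domain targets the protein for degradation unless a stabilizing ligand such as Shield1 is present, which is the likely basis for the "inducible" Cas9 in the catalogue description. Blasticidin S deaminase follows Cas9, linked by a P2A peptide according to the catalogue entry (the P2A is not separately annotated), and allows selection of transduced cells. A WPRE enhances transcript expression. The construct is suited as a cutting control alongside dual-guide, ligand-controlled Cas9 editing experiments in human cells.
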