Addgene plasmid #214690: pDual_dsCas9_Blast_hs_NC_chr1
Purpose: Lentiviral expression vector for an inducible Cas9-P2A-Blasticidin resistance casette with two sgRNA sequences against human non-coding DNA region of chromosome 1 (negative control)
Depositing lab: Kevin Janes. Depositing organization: University of Virginia.
Backbone
  Vector backbone: pDual_dsCas9_Blast
  Vector type: Lentiviral, CRISPR
Growth in bacteria
  Bacterial resistance: Ampicillin, 100 μg/mL
  Growth temperature: 30°C
  Growth strain: NEB Stable
  Copy number: High Copy
Gene/Insert
  Gene/Insert name: dgRNA_Chr1
  gRNA/shRNA sequence: TTGTTGTTATAGTGTGAGTG; AGAAATCATCCTAGACTTAA
  Species: H. sapiens (human)
  Cloning method: Restriction Enzyme; 5′ cloning site SbfI (unknown if destroyed); 3′ cloning site BsmBI (unknown if destroyed)
Terms and licenses: Academic/Nonprofit Terms; Industry Terms: Not Available to Industry
How to cite: pDual_dsCas9_Blast_hs_NC_chr1 was a gift from Kevin Janes (Addgene plasmid # 214690 ; http://n2t.net/addgene:214690 ; RRID:Addgene_214690)
